Addgene plasmid #227600: pPICZ A-Strep-Opa1 (SB251)
Purpose: Inducible expression of Strep-tagged Opa1 in Pichia pastoris
Depositing lab: Luke Chao. Depositing organization: Massachusetts General Hospital. Publication: Identification of SLC25A46 interaction interfaces with mitochondrial membrane fusogens Opa1 and Mfn2. Boopathy S, Luce BE, Lugo CM, Hakim P, McDonald J, Kim HL, Ponce J, Ueberheide BM, Chao LH. J Biol Chem. 2024 Aug 31:107740. doi: 10.1016/j.jbc.2024.107740. PubMed 39222684.
Backbone
  Vector backbone: pPICZ A
  Vector type: Yeast Expression
Growth in bacteria
  Bacterial resistance: Bleocin (Zeocin), 50 μg/mL
  Growth temperature: 37°C
  Growth strain: DH5alpha
  Copy number: High Copy
Gene/Insert
  Gene/Insert name: OPA1
  Species: H. sapiens (human)
  Mutation: contains aa 253-960 only
  Entrez Gene: OPA1 (a.k.a. BERHS, MGM1, MTDPS14, NPG, NTG, largeG)
  Promoter: AOX1
  Tag / fusion protein: Twin-StrepTag (N terminal on insert)
  Cloning method: Gibson Cloning
Terms and licenses: Academic/Nonprofit Terms; Industry Terms: Not Available to Industry
How to cite: pPICZ A-Strep-Opa1 (SB251) was a gift from Luke Chao (Addgene plasmid # 227600 ; http://n2t.net/addgene:227600 ; RRID:Addgene_227600)
