[The description below was written by a language model from this plasmid's Addgene catalogue record and pLannotate feature annotations shown in this document.]
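Description:
pPICZ A-Strep-Opa1 (SB251) is a yeast expression plasmid of about 5.6 kb, built on the pPICZ A backbone for methanol-inducible protein production in Pichia pastoris (Komagataella phaffii). It is propagated in E. coli from a high-copy ColE1/pUC-type origin. Selection uses a single Sh ble (BleoR) gene that confers Zeocin resistance in both hosts. This marker sits behind tandem promoters, with the S. cerevisiae TEF1 promoter driving it in yeast and the synthetic EM7 promoter driving it in bacteria, and it ends at the CYC1 terminator. No yeast replication origin is annotated, which fits the usual use of pPICZ vectors: integration into the Pichia genome through homology at the AOX1 sequences.

The payload is a truncated human OPA1, the dynamin-family GTPase that mediates mitochondrial inner-membrane fusion. The insert covers residues 253–960 only, so the N-terminal portion of the protein is absent. It was placed by Gibson cloning between the AOX1 promoter, which is induced by methanol, and the AOX1 terminator. The catalogue entry records an N-terminal Twin-Strep tag for affinity purification. The feature table does not annotate this tag, but an unannotated gap of roughly 200 bp between the promoter and the OPA1 match could hold it. Downstream of OPA1, the annotation software flags a short 18-nt match to a composite tag. Its length suggests a 6xHis stretch such as the backbone's C-terminal tag, although the record does not say whether it is in frame with the insert. The construct is intended for inducible production of Strep-tagged Opa1, and the associated study examined interaction interfaces between SLC25A46 and the mitochondrial fusogens Opa1 and Mfn2.
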