Features (pLannotate 1.2.2; 10 found; start..end, strand, type, name):
      1..589     +  rep_origin     ori: high-copy-number ColE1/pMB1/pBR322/pUC origin of replication
    664..911     -  terminator     CYC1 terminator: S. cerevisiae CYC1; transcription terminator for CYC1
    977..1351    -  CDS            BleoR: antibiotic-binding protein; Sh ble from Streptoalloteichus hindustanus; confers resistance to bleomycin, phleomycin, and Zeocin™
   1370..1417    -  promoter       EM7 promoter: synthetic bacterial promoter&nbsp
   1424..1831    -  promoter       TEF1 promoter: S. cerevisiae TEF1; promoter for EF-1α
   1852..2098    -  terminator     AOX1 terminator: Pichia pastoris AOX1; transcription terminator for AOX1
   2102..2167    -  CDS            AOX1 (fragment): ALOX1_KOMPC - Experimental evidence at protein level: Swiss-Prot protein existence level 1. Major isoform of alcohol oxidase, which catalyzes the oxidation of methanol to formaldehyde and hydrogen peroxide, the first step in the methanol utilization pathway of methylotrophic yeasts. From Komagataella phaffii (strain ATCC 76273 / CBS 7435 / CECT 11047 / NRRL Y-11430 / Wegner 21-1) (Yeast) (Pichia pastoris).
   2177..2194    -  CDS            capTEV™ (fragment): composite tag for in vivo biotinylation, TEV protease cleavage, and 6xHis tagging
   2263..4386    -  CDS            OPA1 (fragment): OPA1_HUMAN - Also known as KIAA0567. Experimental evidence at protein level: Swiss-Prot protein existence level 1. Isoforms that contain the alternative exon 4b (present in isoform 4 and isoform 5) are required for mitochondrial genome maintenance, possibly by anchoring the mitochondrial nucleoids to the inner mitochondrial membrane. From Homo sapiens (Human).
   4602..5540    -  promoter       AOX1 promoter: Pichia pastoris AOX1; inducible promoter, regulated by methanol
>Addgene plasmid #227600 | pPICZ A-Strep-Opa1 (SB251) | addgene full sequence | sequence record 452474 | Addgene NGS Result
TTGAGATCCTTTTTTTCTGCGCGTAATCTGCTGCTTGCAAACAAAAAAACCACCGCTACCAGCGGTGGTT
TGTTTGCCGGATCAAGAGCTACCAACTCTTTTTCCGAAGGTAACTGGCTTCAGCAGAGCGCAGATACCAA
ATACTGTTCTTCTAGTGTAGCCGTAGTTAGGCCACCACTTCAAGAACTCTGTAGCACCGCCTACATACCT
CGCTCTGCTAATCCTGTTACCAGTGGCTGCTGCCAGTGGCGATAAGTCGTGTCTTACCGGGTTGGACTCA
AGACGATAGTTACCGGATAAGGCGCAGCGGTCGGGCTGAACGGGGGGTTCGTGCACACAGCCCAGCTTGG
AGCGAACGACCTACACCGAACTGAGATACCTACAGCGTGAGCTATGAGAAAGCGCCACGCTTCCCGAAGG
GAGAAAGGCGGACAGGTATCCGGTAAGCGGCAGGGTCGGAACAGGAGAGCGCACGAGGGAGCTTCCAGGG
GGAAACGCCTGGTATCTTTATAGTCCTGTCGGGTTTCGCCACCTCTGACTTGAGCGTCGATTTTTGTGAT
GCTCGTCAGGGGGGCGGAGCCTATGGAAAAACGCCAGCAACGCGGCCTTTTTACGGTTCCTGGCCTTTTG
CTGGCCTTTTGCTCACATGTTGGTCTCCAGCTTGCAAATTAAAGCCTTCGAGCGTCCCAAAACCTTCTCA
AGCAAGGTTTTCAGTATAATGTTACATGCGTACACGCGTCTGTACAGAAAAAAAAGAAAAATTTGAAATA
TAAATAACGTTCTTAATACTAACATAACTATAAAAAAATAAATAGGGACCTAGACTTCAGGTTGTCTAAC
TCCTTCCTTTTCGGTTAGAGCGGATGTGGGGGGAGGGCGTGAATGTAAGCGTGACATAACTAATTACATG
ATATCGACAAAGGAAAAGGGGGACGGATCTCCGAGGCCTCGGACCCGTCGGGCCGCGTCGGACGTGTCAG
TCCTGCTCCTCGGCCACGAAGTGCACGCAGTTGCCGGCCGGGTCGCGCAGGGCGAACTCCCGCCCCCACG
GCTGCTCGCCGATCTCGGTCATGGCCGGCCCGGAGGCGTCCCGGAAGTTCGTGGACACGACCTCCGACCA
CTCGGCGTACAGCTCGTCCAGGCCGCGCACCCACACCCAGGCCAGGGTGTTGTCCGGCACCACCTGGTCC
TGGACCGCGCTGATGAACAGGGTCACGTCGTCCCGGACCACACCGGCGAAGTCGTCCTCCACGAAGTCCC
GGGAGAACCCGAGCCGGTCGGTCCAGAACTCGACCGCTCCGGCGACGTCGCGCGCGGTGAGCACCGGAAC
GGCACTGGTCAACTTGGCCATGGTTTAGTTCCTCACCTTGTCGTATTATACTATGCCGATATACTATGCC
GATGATTAATTGTCAACACCGCCCTTAGATTAGATTGCTATGCTTTCTTTCTAATGAGCAAGAAGTAAAA
AAAGTTGTAATAGAACAAGAAAAATGAAACTGAAACTTGAGAAATTGAAGACCGTTTATTAACTTAAATA
TCAATGGGAGGTCATCGAAAGAGAAAAAAATCAAAAAAAAAAATTTTCAAGAAAAAGAAACGTGATAAAA
ATTTTTATTGCCTTTTTCGACGAAGAAAAAGAAACGAGGCGGTCTCTTTTTTCTTTTCCAAACCTTTAGT
ACGGGTAATTAACGACACCCTAGAGGAAGAAAGAGGGGAAATTTAGTATGCTGTGCTTGGGTGTTTTGAA
GTGGTACGGCGATGCGCGGAGTCCGAGAAAATCTGGAAGAGTAAAAAAGGAGTAGAAACATTTTGAAGCT
ATGGTGTGTGGGGGATCCGCACAAACGAAGGTCTCACTTAATCTTCTGTACTCTGAAGAGGAGTGGGAAA
TACCAAGAAAAACATCAAACTCGAATGATTTTCCCAAACCCCTACCACAAGATATTCATCAGCTGCGAGA
TAGGCTGATCAGGAGCAAGCTCGTACGAGAAGAAACAAAATGACAAAAAAAATCCTATACTATATAGGTT
ACAAATAAAAAAGTATCAAAAATGAAGCCTGCATCTCTCAGGCAAATGGCATTCTGACATCCTCTTGATT
AGAATCTAGCAAGACCGGTCTTCTCGTAAGTGCCCAACTTGAACTGAGGAACAGTCATGTCTAAGGCTAA
AACTCAATGATGATGATGATGATGGTCGACGGCGCTATTCAGATCCTCTTCTGAGATGAGTTTTTGTTCG
GGCCCAAGCTGGCGGCCGCCTACTTTTCTTGATGCAAAGCCTCAATGAAAGCATCCAACTTTTCTTGGAT
CTCTCTAACTTTCTTCAAATCTTCAGCCAATTGAACTCTTTTACCAGTCAACAACTTAATTTTCTTTTCA
CCATCCTCAGCAAAATCTTCCAAAACCTCTTTAACGTTCTTTTCCAATCTTCTAACCTCAGTATTAGTCA
ATTGTTGTCTCAAAGTGTTAGCAGTAATAGCCAACATTCTTTGAATTCTCCAGAACAAAACAACATCATT
ACATTCCAACTCAGAATCAACGAAGTGTCTTTGGTAGTAGTAGAAACCTCTTCTACACAAATTACAATGG
TTCAAAGCAGTCTTCAAAAAGTGTCTTCTGTAAACTTGATGCCAAGTATCCTTAATCAAAGAAGGATCAA
CTTCAACACCTCTAGACTCCAAGTTCTTTCTAACAGTAGTGATTTCATCAGAAGCCAAATAAGCTGGGTG
TTCCTCATTACATTTCAACATCTTTTCCAACTCATTTTTAGTTTCGTTATGAACACATTGCTCTTGAGTT
CTGTTCTTCCAGTACAACCATCTTTTCTTCCAATCAGGACCAACCATATTTTCAATAGCGTTCTCAGTAT
CTTTCAATCTAGCTTGCAAAGCTTCCTCCATGAAGTAGATAGCAGCATCCCATTGTTGCTTATCAGAGAT
AGATCTATCTTCCAAAGCATTGTGTTGAATAACTCTCAAAGAATCCTCAGCGAAATCGTTCCACTTATGT
CTCTTAATAGATTCCTCCTTAACAGCTTCTTTCAACTTATCGAAGATATCATCATGTTCTTTACCCTTAG
GCTCAGTCATGAATCTAGAAAATTCCTCTTGCAAAGTTTCCCAAGCAACCTCAACAGCTTTGTTTGGCAA
TTGCTTATCAGTCCATTGCTTCAACTTGATATCAACAGTAGTATTAAAAGTACCAGAGTTCATAGTTTGA
GCAGCAGGCAAGTAGATGTTTTCGATAACGTGAGTAGAAACTCTCTCCCACAAAGATTGTTGCAAAATTT
CCTCCCAATGCTTTGGAGTAACTTGAGACAAAGAAATAACTTCATCCAAGATCTCATTTTTAGCCTTTTC
GAACAACTCGTTTCTATCCAATTCTCTCAATCTTGGGTAATTGTTTTTCCATTCAGTCTCCAAATTGAAT
CTAGTAGCCTTAAAAGAATCAGCTTGTTGTTCAACAGACTCTCTAACCATTTTCCAAAAACAATCAGAAA
CAGCCAAAGACAAGTTTCTAGTAGTAACTTGGTGAGCCTTCAACATAGAAGTCTTCAACAACTTAGAGTT
TTGGAAAAATTCCTCTTCGTATTCTCTAATAGCTTCAATAGACTCAGAAGAGTTTCCTTTACCAGTAACA
ACAGCGAAATAACCCAAAGCTTTCATAGGAAACAATTTACCCTCGATGATTTGTTGGATTCTAGATGGAG
AAGCAACGTTTTTCTCAGCCAAATCAACCTTAGTCAAAACGAAGATAGTTCTTCTACCATGAGGATCCAT
TTGAGAAACCAAATCAGTAACGATAGATCTTTCAGCATCAACAGAACCATCTTGGATACACAAGATGATA
GCGTTTGGGTTTTGCATGTAAGCCTTAGAGATAGAGAAAATAGTCTCCTTAGTATCAGGAGCCATACCAG
AAGTAACAGTATTAATAACACCTGGCAAATCAACCAAAACCATTCTTTGCAAACCAGGACCCTTAACGTT
CAAAGAGATAGTTTCTGGAGAAACAGTACAACCCTCCTTAACGTTCTTTCTCATTCTCAATTCGATCTCG
TGTCTCAAAGCAGCCAAATCCTCTTCTTTAGTCAAATCGAATTCTCTAGAAGAATCCTTAAACAAAGCAA
CGTGATGAGGACCTTCAGACAAAGTAACTTTAACTGGAGATCTAGTCATCATCTCTCCAGAACCTCTAGG
AAAAATTCTAGCTTGAGCAATCATTTCCAAAACAGAAGTTTTACCAGCAGATTGATCTCCAACAACAACA
ACTCTTGGCAAATGATCTTGAGTGTTGTAAGAAGCATCATAATCAGACAAAACATCCAAAACTTCAGAGT
ACATATCGATCAAAGATTTCTTCAACTTTCTGTGATGGATACCCTTACTACCACCACCACCAGAACCACC
ACCACCAGAACCACCACCACCTGGACCTTGAAACAAAACTTCCAAAGAACCACCACCCTTCTCAAACTGT
GGGTGTGACCAGGCACTTCCTCCAGAACCTCCTCCAGAACCTCCTCCCTTTTCAAACTGTGGGTGTGACC
AGGCACTCATGGTACCGATCCGAGACGGCCGGCTGGGCCACGTGAATTCCTCGTTTCGAATAATTAGTTG
TTTTTTGATCTTCTCAAGTTGTCGTTAAAAGTCGTTAAAATCAAAAGCTTGTCAATTGGAACCAGTCGCA
ATTATGAAAGTAAGCTAATAATGATGATAAAAAAAAAGGTTTAAGACAGGGCAGCTTCCTTCTGTTTATA
TATTGCTGTCAAGTAGGGGTTAGAACAGTTAAATTTTGATCATGAACGTTAGGCTATCAGCAGTATTCCC
ACCAGAATCTTGGAAGCATACAATGTGGAGACAATGCATAATCATCCAAAAAGCGGGTGTTTCCCCATTT
GCGTTTCGGCACAGGTGCACCGGGGTTCAGAAGCGATAGAGAGACTGCGCTAAGCATTAATGAGATTATT
TTTGAGCATTCGTCAATCAATACCAAACAAGACAAACGGTATGCCGACTTTTGGAAGTTTCTTTTTGACC
AACTGGCCGTTAGCATTTCAACGAACCAAACTTAGTTCATCTTGGATGAGATCACGCTTTTGTCATATTA
GGTTCCAAGACAGCGTTTAAACTGTCAGTTTTGGGCCATTTGGGGAACATGAAACTATTTGACCCCACAC
TCAGAAAGCCCTCATCTGGAGTGATGTTCGGGTGTAATGCGGAGCTTGTTGCATTCGGAAATAAACAAAC
ATGAACCTCGCCAGGGGGGCCAGGATAGACAGGCTAATAAAGTCATGGTGTTAGTAGCCTAATAGAAGGA
ATTGGAATGAGCGAGCTCCAATCAAGCCCAATAACTGGGCTGGTTTTTCGATGGCAAAAGTGGGTGTTGA
GGAGAAGAGGAGTGGAGGTCCTGCGTTTGCAACGGTCTGCTGCTAGTGTATCCCCTCCTGTTGCGTTTGG
CACTTATGTGTGAGAATGGACCTGTGGATGTCGGATGGCAAAAAGGTTTCATTCAACCTTTCGTCTTTGG
ATGTTAGATCTGATCTCATGACCAAAATCCCTTAACGTGAGTTTTCGTTCCACTGAGCGTCAGACCCCGT
AGAAAAGATCAAAGGATCTTC
